Addgene plasmid #138113: pYPQ281 (MbCas12a)
Purpose: Gateway entry plasmid (attL1 & attR5) expressing rice codon optimized MbCas12a without promoter
Depositing lab: Yiping Qi. Depositing organization: University of Maryland, College Park. Publication: Expanding the scope of plant genome engineering with Cas12a orthologs and highly multiplexable editing systems. Zhang Y, Ren Q, Tang X, Liu S, Malzahn AA, Zhou J, Wang J, Yin D, Pan C, Yuan M, Huang L, Yang H, Zhao Y, Fang Q, Zheng X, Tian L, Cheng Y, Le Y, McCoy B, Franklin L, Selengut JD, Mount SM, Que Q, Zhang Y, Qi Y. Nat Commun. 2021 Mar 29;12(1):1944. doi: 10.1038/s41467-021-22330-w. PubMed 33782402.
Backbone
  Vector backbone: pYPQ167
  Vector type: Plant Expression, CRISPR ; Gateway compatible Cas12a entry clone
Growth in bacteria
  Bacterial resistance: Spectinomycin, 50 μg/mL
  Growth temperature: 37°C
  Growth strain: DH5alpha
  Copy number: High Copy
Gene/Insert
  Gene/Insert name: MbCas12a
  Species: Moraxella bovoculi 237
  Tag / fusion protein: NLS (N terminal on insert); NLS (C terminal on insert)
Terms and licenses: Academic/Nonprofit Terms; Industry Terms: Not Available to Industry
How to cite: pYPQ281 (MbCas12a) was a gift from Yiping Qi (Addgene plasmid # 138113 ; http://n2t.net/addgene:138113 ; RRID:Addgene_138113)
