[The description below was written by a language model from this plasmid's Addgene catalogue record and pLannotate feature annotations shown in this document.]
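Description:
pYPQ281 (MbCas12a) is a Gateway entry clone built on the pYPQ167 backbone and intended as the nuclease module in plant CRISPR genome-editing vector assembly. It is a 7,374 nt high-copy plasmid propagated in E. coli through a ColE1/pUC-type origin and selected with spectinomycin, conferred by the aadA (SmR) aminoglycoside adenylyltransferase gene. Remnants of a gentamicin resistance gene, an integron Pc promoter, lacI and lacZα appear in the annotation only as fragments and are backbone leftovers rather than functional parts. rrnB T1 and T2 terminators sit upstream of the cloning region, where they insulate the insert from read-through transcription in bacteria, and a T7 promoter lies just outside the downstream att site.

The payload is a rice codon-optimized coding sequence for Cas12a from Moraxella bovoculi 237, carrying nuclear localization signals at both the N and C termini. The automated feature table does not annotate this open reading frame, but the unannotated stretch of roughly 4.2 kb between attL1 and the NOS terminator corresponds to where it would lie. The cassette has no promoter of its own. It is followed by the nopaline synthase terminator and poly(A) signal, and the whole unit is flanked by attL1 and attR5. These sites allow a multisite Gateway LR reaction in which the nuclease is combined with a second entry clone, typically one carrying the crRNA expression cassette, and moved into a destination vector that supplies the plant promoter. The associated work used such modules to test Cas12a orthologs and multiplexed editing systems in plants.
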