Features (pLannotate 1.2.2; 12 found; start..end, strand, type, name):
     96..119     +  promoter       Pc promoter (fragment): intI1 (promoter lies within the coding sequence); class 1 integron promoter
    295..351     +  CDS            GmR (fragment): gentamycin acetyltransferase; aacC1; confers resistance to gentamycin
    358..1149    +  CDS            SmR: aminoglycoside adenylyltransferase (Murphy, 1985); aadA; confers resistance to spectinomycin and streptomycin
   1242..1830    +  rep_origin     ori: high-copy-number ColE1/pMB1/pBR322/pUC origin of replication
   2013..2105    +  CDS            lacI (fragment): lac repressor; lacI; The lac repressor binds to the lac operator to inhibit transcription in E. coli. This inhibition can be relieved by adding lactose or isopropyl-β-D-thiogalactopyranoside (IPTG).
   2160..2187    -  terminator     rrnB T2 terminator: transcription terminator T2 from the E. coli rrnB gene
   2319..2362    +  terminator     rrnB T1 terminator: Escherichia coli rrnB; transcription terminator T1 from the E. coli rrnB gene
   2409..2445    -  CDS            lacZα (fragment): LacZα fragment of β-galactosidase; lacZ fragment
   2461..2560    +  protein_bind   attL1: mutant version of attL; recombination site for the Gateway® LR reaction LR Clonase™
   6824..7076    +  terminator     NOS terminator: nopaline synthase terminator and poly(A) signal
   7121..7244    +  protein_bind   attR5: mutant version of attR; recombination site for the Gateway® LR reaction LR Clonase™
   7262..7280    -  promoter       T7 promoter: promoter for bacteriophage T7 RNA polymerase
>Addgene plasmid #138113 | pYPQ281 (MbCas12a) | depositor full sequence | sequence record 266601 | pYPQ281 (MbCas12a) sequence 7374 bps
TGGACCAGCCAGGACAGAAATGCCTCGACTTCGCTGCTACCCAAGGTTGCCGGGTGACGCACACCGTGGA
AACGGATGAAGGCACGAACCCAGTGGACATAAGCCTGTTCGGTTCGTAAGCTGTAATGCAAGTAGCGTAT
GCGCTCACGCAACTGGTCCAGAACCTTGACCGAACGCAGCGGTGGTAACGGCGCAGTGGCGGTTTTCATG
GCTTGTTATGACTGTTTTTTTGGGGTACAGTCTATGCCTCGGGCATCCAAGCAGCAAGCGCGTTACGCCG
TGGGTCGATGTTTGATGTTATGGAGCAGCAACGATGTTACGCAGCAGGGCAGTCGCCCTAAAACAAAGTT
AAACATCATGAGGGAAGCGGTGATCGCCGAAGTATCGACTCAACTATCAGAGGTAGTTGGCGTCATCGAG
CGCCATCTCGAACCGACGTTGCTGGCCGTACATTTGTACGGCTCCGCAGTGGATGGCGGCCTGAAGCCAC
ACAGTGATATTGATTTGCTGGTTACGGTGACCGTAAGGCTTGATGAAACAACGCGGCGAGCTTTGATCAA
CGACCTTTTGGAAACTTCGGCTTCCCCTGGAGAGAGCGAGATTCTCCGCGCTGTAGAAGTCACCATTGTT
GTGCACGACGACATCATTCCGTGGCGTTATCCAGCTAAGCGCGAACTGCAATTTGGAGAATGGCAGCGCA
ATGACATTCTTGCAGGTATCTTCGAGCCAGCCACGATCGACATTGATCTGGCTATCTTGCTGACAAAAGC
AAGAGAACATAGCGTTGCCTTGGTAGGTCCAGCGGCGGAGGAACTCTTTGATCCGGTTCCTGAACAGGAT
CTATTTGAGGCGCTAAATGAAACCTTAACGCTATGGAACTCGCCGCCCGACTGGGCTGGCGATGAGCGAA
ATGTAGTGCTTACGTTGTCCCGCATTTGGTACAGCGCAGTAACCGGCAAAATCGCGCCGAAGGATGTCGC
TGCCGACTGGGCAATGGAGCGCCTGCCGGCCCAGTATCAGCCCGTCATACTTGAAGCTAGACAGGCTTAT
CTTGGACAAGAAGAAGATCGCTTGGCCTCGCGCGCAGATCAGTTGGAAGAATTTGTCCACTACGTGAAAG
GCGAGATCACCAAGGTAGTCGGCAAATAACCCTCGAGCCACCCATGACCAAAATCCCTTAACGTGAGTTA
CGCGTCGTTCCACTGAGCGTCAGACCCCGTAGAAAAGATCAAAGGATCTTCTTGAGATCCTTTTTTTCTG
CGCGTAATCTGCTGCTTGCAAACAAAAAAACCACCGCTACCAGCGGTGGTTTGTTTGCCGGATCAAGAGC
TACCAACTCTTTTTCCGAAGGTAACTGGCTTCAGCAGAGCGCAGATACCAAATACTGTCCTTCTAGTGTA
GCCGTAGTTAGGCCACCACTTCAAGAACTCTGTAGCACCGCCTACATACCTCGCTCTGCTAATCCTGTTA
CCAGTGGCTGCTGCCAGTGGCGATAAGTCGTGTCTTACCGGGTTGGACTCAAGACGATAGTTACCGGATA
AGGCGCAGCGGTCGGGCTGAACGGGGGGTTCGTGCACACAGCCCAGCTTGGAGCGAACGACCTACACCGA
ACTGAGATACCTACAGCGTGAGCTATGAGAAAGCGCCACGCTTCCCGAAGGGAGAAAGGCGGACAGGTAT
CCGGTAAGCGGCAGGGTCGGAACAGGAGAGCGCACGAGGGAGCTTCCAGGGGGAAACGCCTGGTATCTTT
ATAGTCCTGTCGGGTTTCGCCACCTCTGACTTGAGCGTCGATTTTTGTGATGCTCGTCAGGGGGGCGGAG
CCTATGGAAAAACGCCAGCAACGCGGCCTTTTTACGGTTCCTGGCCTTTTGCTGGCCTTTTGCTCACATG
TTCTTTCCTGCGTTATCCCCTGATTCTGTGGATAACCGTATTACCGCCTTTGAGTGAGCTGATACCGCTC
GCCGCAGCCGAACGACCGAGCGCAGCGAGTCAGTGAGCGAGGAAGCGGAAGAGCGCCCAATACGCAAACC
GCCTCTCCCCGCGCGTTGGCCGATTCATTAATGCAGCTGGCACGACAGGTTTCCCGACTGGAAAGCGGGC
AGTGAGCGCAACGCAATTAATACGCGTACCGCGAGCCAGGAAGAGTTTGTAGAAACGCAAAAAGGCCATC
CGTCAGGATGGCCTTCTGCTTAGTTTGATGCCTGGCAGTTTATGGCGGGCGTCCTGCCCGCCACCCTCCG
GGCCGTTGCTTCACAACGTTCAAATCCGCTCCCGGCGGATTTGTCCTACTCAGGAGAGCGTTCACCGACA
AACAACAGATAAAACGAAAGGCCCAGTCTTCCGACTGAGCCTTTCGTTTTATTTGATGCCTGGCAGTTCC
CTACTCTCGCGTTAACGCTTGCATGGATGTTTTCCCAGTCACGACGTTGTAAAACGACGGCCAGTCTTAA
GCTCGGGCCCCAAATAATGATTTTATTTTGACTGATAGTGACCTGTTCGTTGCAACAAATTGATGAGCAA
TGCTTTTTTATAATGCCAACTTTGTACAAAAAAGCAGGCTCCGAATTCGCCCTTCACCATGGCTCCTAAG
AAGAAGCGGAAGGTTGGTATTCACGGGGTGCCTGCGGCTCTGTTCCAAGATTTCACTCATCTGTACCCCC
TCTCCAAAACAGTGCGGTTTGAATTGAAGCCGATCGATCGGACACTTGAACACATTCACGCAAAAAACTT
CCTCTCTCAGGATGAGACCATGGCAGACATGCACCAGAAAGTCAAAGTCATACTCGATGACTACCATAGG
GACTTCATAGCCGACATGATGGGTGAGGTTAAACTGACTAAACTCGCGGAATTTTACGATGTGTACTTGA
AATTCAGAAAAAATCCCAAGGACGACGAGTTGCAAAAGCAACTCAAGGATCTCCAGGCCGTCTTGCGCAA
AGAAATTGTTAAGCCGATAGGTAACGGTGGCAAATATAAGGCAGGATACGACAGACTTTTCGGTGCTAAA
TTGTTCAAAGACGGTAAAGAGCTGGGCGATTTGGCAAAGTTTGTGATAGCGCAAGAAGGTGAGTCGTCTC
CCAAACTGGCCCATCTTGCCCACTTCGAGAAATTTTCAACGTACTTTACAGGATTTCATGATAACAGAAA
AAACATGTACAGCGACGAGGATAAACACACCGCTATTGCTTATAGGTTGATCCATGAAAATCTGCCGAGG
TTCATAGATAACCTGCAGATCCTTACGACTATTAAACAGAAACATAGTGCACTTTATGATCAAATAATCA
ACGAACTGACTGCGTCCGGGCTGGACGTGTCACTTGCGTCACATCTGGATGGCTATCACAAGTTGTTGAC
CCAGGAGGGTATCACCGCTTACAATACATTGCTTGGTGGTATTTCAGGGGAGGCTGGGTCGCCAAAAATT
CAGGGGATCAACGAGCTCATAAATAGCCATCACAATCAGCACTGCCACAAATCAGAAAGGATTGCCAAAC
TGCGCCCTCTCCACAAACAAATCTTGTCAGATGGAATGTCGGTCTCCTTTCTTCCGAGCAAGTTTGCAGA
CGACTCGGAGATGTGCCAAGCTGTGAACGAATTTTACAGACATTATGCCGATGTTTTCGCCAAGGTCCAA
TCACTCTTTGATGGATTCGATGATCATCAGAAGGATGGGATCTATGTTGAACACAAAAACCTCAATGAGC
TCTCGAAGCAGGCGTTCGGGGATTTCGCTCTCTTGGGAAGGGTTTTGGATGGGTATTATGTTGATGTGGT
GAATCCGGAATTCAACGAGCGCTTCGCTAAAGCGAAGACGGACAACGCGAAAGCTAAACTCACAAAGGAG
AAGGACAAGTTCATCAAGGGTGTCCACTCGTTGGCCAGCCTGGAACAAGCAATAGAACACTATACCGCAC
GCCACGATGATGAGAGTGTGCAAGCAGGGAAGCTTGGGCAATACTTTAAGCATGGGCTCGCGGGTGTGGA
CAATCCTATCCAGAAGATACACAACAACCACAGTACGATCAAAGGGTTTCTGGAAAGAGAACGCCCCGCG
GGAGAGCGGGCGCTTCCGAAAATTAAGAGCGGTAAAAATCCCGAAATGACCCAGCTTCGCCAGTTGAAAG
AACTTCTCGATAATGCTTTGAACGTTGCCCACTTTGCTAAACTTCTGACCACGAAAACGACACTCGATAA
TCAAGACGGCAATTTCTACGGAGAGTTTGGTGTTCTTTATGACGAACTTGCGAAAATCCCTACACTCTAC
AATAAAGTTCGGGATTACCTGTCCCAAAAACCATTCTCGACGGAGAAATACAAGCTGAATTTTGGCAATC
CCACTCTTCTGAACGGATGGGACCTGAACAAAGAAAAGGATAATTTCGGAGTGATTCTCCAGAAGGACGG
CTGCTACTATCTTGCCCTCCTGGATAAAGCTCATAAAAAAGTGTTCGATAATGCCCCGAATACTGGTAAA
TCTATTTACCAAAAAATGATATATAAATATCTTGAGGTTCGGAAGCAGTTCCCGAAGGTTTTTTTTAGTA
AGGAAGCAATCGCGATAAACTACCACCCGTCGAAAGAGCTCGTCGAAATTAAAGATAAGGGCAGGCAAAG
GAGTGACGACGAACGGCTTAAGCTCTATCGGTTTATCTTGGAGTGTCTCAAAATCCACCCGAAGTACGAC
AAGAAATTTGAAGGCGCTATTGGTGACATACAGCTCTTCAAAAAGGATAAAAAGGGAAGAGAAGTGCCAA
TATCAGAGAAAGATTTGTTCGATAAGATAAATGGTATATTTAGTAGTAAGCCGAAATTGGAGATGGAAGA
CTTCTTCATCGGGGAGTTCAAGAGATATAATCCCAGCCAAGATTTGGTTGATCAATACAACATTTATAAA
AAGATAGACTCTAATGATAACAGAAAGAAAGAAAATTTCTATAATAATCACCCTAAATTCAAGAAAGATC
TCGTCCGCTACTATTATGAGTCTATGTGCAAGCACGAGGAATGGGAGGAGTCTTTTGAGTTCTCCAAGAA
GCTCCAAGACATAGGTTGTTATGTCGACGTGAACGAACTTTTTACGGAGATCGAGACCCGCCGCCTGAAC
TATAAGATCTCATTTTGCAATATCAATGCGGATTATATAGACGAGCTTGTGGAACAAGGCCAGTTGTATC
TTTTTCAAATCTACAACAAAGACTTCTCGCCTAAGGCTCATGGCAAGCCGAATCTCCACACGTTGTATTT
TAAGGCACTTTTCTCTGAGGACAACTTGGCGGATCCGATATACAAGCTCAACGGCGAGGCCCAGATCTTT
TACCGCAAAGCTTCACTCGATATGAATGAAACAACCATTCACAGAGCTGGTGAGGTGCTCGAGAACAAAA
ACCCCGACAATCCCAAGAAAAGGCAGTTTGTGTATGACATAATAAAAGACAAGCGCTATACCCAAGACAA
ATTTATGCTTCACGTTCCGATCACAATGAACTTCGGTGTGCAGGGTATGACCATTAAGGAGTTCAATAAA
AAAGTGAATCAGTCCATCCAGCAATATGATGAAGTCAATGTTATCGGAATCGATCGGGGAGAACGCCACC
TGCTCTACCTCACGGTTATTAATAGCAAAGGAGAAATTTTGGAGCAATGCTCGCTGAATGACATTACGAC
AGCCTCCGCTAACGGAACTCAGATGACTACTCCATATCATAAGATACTCGACAAAAGGGAAATAGAGAGA
TTGAATGCAAGGGTTGGATGGGGTGAAATTGAAACCATTAAGGAGCTCAAGTCTGGTTATCTGTCTCACG
TTGTTCACCAGATTTCACAGTTGATGTTGAAGTATAACGCAATTGTCGTGCTGGAGGATCTTAACTTCGG
CTTTAAAAGGGGCAGGTTTAAGGTGGAGAAACAAATTTATCAGAATTTCGAAAACGCGCTCATCAAGAAG
CTGAATCATTTGGTCCTGAAAGATAAAGCAGACGACGAAATCGGCTCATATAAAAATGCTCTGCAGCTCA
CTAATAACTTTACCGACTTGAAAAGTATAGGAAAGCAGACAGGCTTTCTCTTTTACGTGCCTGCTTGGAA
CACTTCAAAAATAGATCCAGAAACTGGCTTTGTTGACCTCCTGAAACCTAGATATGAGAACATCGCCCAA
TCCCAGGCTTTTTTTGGCAAGTTCGACAAAATCTGTTACAACGCCGACAAAGACTATTTTGAATTCCATA
TAGATTATGCTAAGTTTACAGATAAGGCAAAAAATTCTAGACAGATATGGACCATCTGTTCACATGGGGA
CAAGAGATACGTCTATGATAAGACTGCTAATCAAAACAAAGGAGCAGCTAAAGGTATCAACGTCAATGAT
GAGCTCAAAAGTTTGTTCGCTCGCCATCACATAAACGAGAAGCAACCTAATTTGGTTATGGATATATGCC
AAAACAACGATAAGGAATTTCACAAATCGCTCATGTACCTGCTTAAGACGTTGCTGGCCTTGCGCTACTC
TAACGCATCCTCAGACGAAGACTTTATTCTCAGTCCTGTCGCTAATGACGAGGGCGTTTTTTTCAACTCT
GCGTTGGCTGACGACACACAACCGCAAAACGCAGATGCCAATGGCGCCTACCACATCGCTCTGAAGGGTC
TTTGGCTCTTGAATGAACTCAAGAACAGTGATGATCTTAACAAGGTGAAACTTGCAATCGATAATCAGAC
GTGGTTGAATTTTGCGCAGAATAGGAAGCGTCCTGCTGCCACCAAAAAGGCCGGACAGGCTAAGAAAAAG
AAGTGAGACGACTAGTGGCGGCCGCCGACGTCCGATCGTTCAAACATTTGGCAATAAAGTTTCTTAAGAT
TGAATCCTGTTGCCGGTCTTGCGATGATTATCATATAATTTCTGTTGAATTACGTTAAGCATGTAATAAT
TAACATGTAATGCATGACGTTATTTATGAGATGGGTTTTTATGATTAGAGTCCCGCAATTATACATTTAA
TACGCGATAGAAAACAAAATATAGCGCGCAAACTAGGATAAATTATCGCGCGCGGTGTCATCTATGTTAC
TAGATCGGGAATTGATCCCCCCTCGACAGCTTCCGGAAAGGGCGAATTCGCAACTTTGTATACAAAAGTT
GAACGAGAAACGTAAAATGATATAAATATCAATATATTAAATTAGATTTTGCATAAAAAACAGACTACAT
AATACTGTAAAACACAACATATCCAGTCACTATGCCATCCAGCTGATATCCCCTATAGTGAGTCGTATTA
CATGGTCATAGCTGTTTCCTGGCAGCTCTGGCCCGTGTCTCAAAATCTCTGATGTTACATTGCACAAGAT
AAAAATATATCATCATGCCTCCTC
