Features (pLannotate 1.2.2; 12 found; start..end, strand, type, name):
     96..119     +  promoter       Pc promoter (fragment): intI1 (promoter lies within the coding sequence); class 1 integron promoter
    295..351     +  CDS            GmR (fragment): gentamycin acetyltransferase; aacC1; confers resistance to gentamycin
    358..1149    +  CDS            SmR: aminoglycoside adenylyltransferase (Murphy, 1985); aadA; confers resistance to spectinomycin and streptomycin
   1242..1830    +  rep_origin     ori: high-copy-number ColE1/pMB1/pBR322/pUC origin of replication
   2013..2105    +  CDS            lacI (fragment): lac repressor; lacI; The lac repressor binds to the lac operator to inhibit transcription in E. coli. This inhibition can be relieved by adding lactose or isopropyl-β-D-thiogalactopyranoside (IPTG).
   2160..2187    -  terminator     rrnB T2 terminator: transcription terminator T2 from the E. coli rrnB gene
   2319..2362    +  terminator     rrnB T1 terminator: Escherichia coli rrnB; transcription terminator T1 from the E. coli rrnB gene
   2409..2445    -  CDS            lacZα (fragment): LacZα fragment of β-galactosidase; lacZ fragment
   2461..2560    +  protein_bind   attL1: mutant version of attL; recombination site for the Gateway® LR reaction LR Clonase™
   6824..7076    +  terminator     NOS terminator: nopaline synthase terminator and poly(A) signal
   7121..7244    +  protein_bind   attR5: mutant version of attR; recombination site for the Gateway® LR reaction LR Clonase™
   7262..7280    -  promoter       T7 promoter: promoter for bacteriophage T7 RNA polymerase
>Addgene plasmid #138113 | pYPQ281 (MbCas12a) | addgene full sequence | sequence record 272069 | Addgene NGS Result
TGGACCAGCCAGGACAGAAATGCCTCGACTTCGCTGCTACCCAAGGTTGCCGGGTGACGCACACCGTGGA
AACGGATGAAGGCACGAACCCAGTGGACATAAGCCTGTTCGGTTCGTAAGCTGTAATGCAAGTAGCGTAT
GCGCTCACGCAACTGGTCCAGAACCTTGACCGAACGCAGCGGTGGTAACGGCGCAGTGGCGGTTTTCATG
GCTTGTTATGACTGTTTTTTTGGGGTACAGTCTATGCCTCGGGCATCCAAGCAGCAAGCGCGTTACGCCG
TGGGTCGATGTTTGATGTTATGGAGCAGCAACGATGTTACGCAGCAGGGCAGTCGCCCTAAAACAAAGTT
AAACATTATGAGGGAAGCGGTGATCGCCGAAGTATCGACTCAACTATCAGAGGTAGTTGGCGTCATCGAG
CGCCATCTCGAACCGACGTTGCTGGCCGTACATTTGTACGGCTCCGCAGTGGATGGCGGCCTGAAGCCAC
ACAGTGATATTGATTTGCTGGTTACGGTGACCGTAAGGCTTGATGAAACAACGCGGCGAGCTTTGATCAA
CGACCTTTTGGAAACTTCGGCTTCCCCTGGAGAGAGCGAGATTCTCCGCGCTGTAGAAGTCACCATTGTT
GTGCACGACGACATCATTCCGTGGCGTTATCCAGCTAAGCGCGAACTGCAATTTGGAGAATGGCAGCGCA
ATGACATTCTTGCAGGTATCTTCGAGCCAGCCACGATCGACATTGATCTGGCTATCTTGCTGACAAAAGC
AAGAGAACATAGCGTTGCCTTGGTAGGTCCAGCGGCGGAGGAACTCTTTGATCCGGTTCCTGAACAGGAT
CTATTTGAGGCGCTAAATGAAACCTTAACGCTATGGAACTCGCCGCCCGACTGGGCTGGCGATGAGCGAA
ATGTAGTGCTTACGTTGTCCCGCATTTGGTACAGCGCAGTAACCGGCAAAATCGCGCCGAAGGATGTCGC
TGCCGACTGGGCAATGGAGCGCCTGCCGGCCCAGTATCAGCCCGTCATACTTGAAGCTAGACAGGCTTAT
CTTGGACAAGAAGAAGATCGCTTGGCCTCGCGCGCAGATCAGTTGGAAGAATTTGTCCACTACGTGAAAG
GCGAGATCACCAAGGTAGTCGGCAAATAACCCTCGAGCCACCCATGACCAAAATCCCTTAACGTGAGTTA
CGCGTCGTTCCACTGAGCGTCAGACCCCGTAGAAAAGATCAAAGGATCTTCTTGAGATCCTTTTTTTCTG
CGCGTAATCTGCTGCTTGCAAACAAAAAAACCACCGCTACCAGCGGTGGTTTGTTTGCCGGATCAAGAGC
TACCAACTCTTTTTCCGAAGGTAACTGGCTTCAGCAGAGCGCAGATACCAAATACTGTTCTTCTAGTGTA
GCCGTAGTTAGGCCACCACTTCAAGAACTCTGTAGCACCGCCTACATACCTCGCTCTGCTAATCCTGTTA
CCAGTGGCTGCTGCCAGTGGCGATAAGTCGTGTCTTACCGGGTTGGACTCAAGACGATAGTTACCGGATA
AGGCGCAGCGGTCGGGCTGAACGGGGGGTTCGTGCACACAGCCCAGCTTGGAGCGAACGACCTACACCGA
ACTGAGATACCTACAGCGTGAGCTATGAGAAAGCGCCACGCTTCCCGAAGGGAGAAAGGCGGACAGGTAT
CCGGTAAGCGGCAGGGTCGGAACAGGAGAGCGCACGAGGGAGCTTCCAGGGGGAAACGCCTGGTATCTTT
ATAGTCCTGTCGGGTTTCGCCACCTCTGACTTGAGCGTCGATTTTTGTGATGCTCGTCAGGGGGGCGGAG
CCTATGGAAAAACGCCAGCAACGCGGCCTTTTTACGGTTCCTGGCCTTTTGCTGGCCTTTTGCTCACATG
TTCTTTCCTGCGTTATCCCCTGATTCTGTGGATAACCGTATTACCGCCTTTGAGTGAGCTGATACCGCTC
GCCGCAGCCGAACGACCGAGCGCAGCGAGTCAGTGAGCGAGGAAGCGGAAGAGCGCCCAATACGCAAACC
GCCTCTCCCCGCGCGTTGGCCGATTCATTAATGCAGCTGGCACGACAGGTTTCCCGACTGGAAAGCGGGC
AGTGAGCGCAACGCAATTAATACGCGTACCGCGAGCCAGGAAGAGTTTGTAGAAACGCAAAAAGGCCATC
CGTCAGGATGGCCTTCTGCTTAGTTTGATGCCTGGCAGTTTATGGCGGGCGTCCTGCCCGCCACCCTCCG
GGCCGTTGCTTCACAACGTTCAAATCCGCTCCCGGCGGATTTGTCCTACTCAGGAGAGCGTTCACCGACA
AACAACAGATAAAACGAAAGGCCCAGTCTTCCGACTGAGCCTTTCGTTTTATTTGATGCCTGGCAGTTCC
CTACTCTCGCGTTAACGCTTGCATGGATGTTTTCCCAGTCACGACGTTGTAAAACGACGGCCAGTCTTAA
GCTCGGGCCCCAAATAATGATTTTATTTTGACTGATAGTGACCTGTTCGTTGCAACAAATTGATGAGCAA
TGCTTTTTTATAATGCCAACTTTGTACAAAAAAGCAGGCTCCGAATTCGCCCTTCACCATGGCTCCTAAG
AAGAAGCGGAAGGTTGGTATTCACGGGGTGCCTGCGGCTCTGTTCCAAGATTTCACTCATCTGTACCCCC
TCTCCAAAACAGTGCGGTTTGAATTGAAGCCGATCGATCGGACACTTGAACACATTCACGCAAAAAACTT
CCTCTCTCAGGATGAGACCATGGCAGACATGCACCAGAAAGTCAAAGTCATACTCGATGACTACCATAGG
GACTTCATAGCCGACATGATGGGTGAGGTTAAACTGACTAAACTCGCGGAATTTTACGATGTGTACTTGA
AATTCAGAAAAAATCCCAAGGACGACGAGTTGCAAAAGCAACTCAAGGATCTCCAGGCCGTCTTGCGCAA
AGAAATTGTTAAGCCGATAGGTAACGGTGGCAAATATAAGGCAGGATACGACAGACTTTTCGGTGCTAAA
TTGTTCAAAGACGGTAAAGAGCTGGGCGATTTGGCAAAGTTTGTGATAGCGCAAGAAGGTGAGTCGTCTC
CCAAACTGGCCCATCTTGCCCACTTCGAGAAATTTTCAACGTACTTTACAGGATTTCATGATAACAGAAA
AAACATGTACAGCGACGAGGATAAACACACCGCTATTGCTTATAGGTTGATCCATGAAAATCTGCCGAGG
TTCATAGATAACCTGCAGATCCTTACGACTATTAAACAGAAACATAGTGCACTTTATGATCAAATAATCA
ACGAACTGACTGCGTCCGGGCTGGACGTGTCACTTGCGTCACATCTGGATGGCTATCACAAGTTGTTGAC
CCAGGAGGGTATCACCGCTTACAATACATTGCTTGGTGGTATTTCAGGGGAGGCTGGGTCGCCAAAAATT
CAGGGGATCAACGAGCTCATAAATAGCCATCACAATCAGCACTGCCACAAATCAGAAAGGATTGCCAAAC
TGCGCCCTCTCCACAAACAAATCTTGTCAGATGGAATGTCGGTCTCCTTTCTTCCGAGCAAGTTTGCAGA
CGACTCGGAGATGTGCCAAGCTGTGAACGAATTTTACAGACATTATGCCGATGTTTTCGCCAAGGTCCAA
TCACTCTTTGATGGATTCGATGATCATCAGAAGGATGGGATCTATGTTGAACACAAAAACCTCAATGAGC
TCTCGAAGCAGGCGTTCGGGGATTTCGCTCTCTTGGGAAGGGTTTTGGATGGGTATTATGTTGATGTGGT
GAATCCGGAATTCAACGAGCGCTTCGCTAAAGCGAAGACGGACAACGCGAAAGCTAAACTCACAAAGGAG
AAGGACAAGTTCATCAAGGGTGTCCACTCGTTGGCCAGCCTGGAACAAGCAATAGAACACTATACCGCAC
GCCACGATGATGAGAGTGTGCAAGCAGGGAAGCTTGGGCAATACTTTAAGCATGGGCTCGCGGGTGTGGA
CAATCCTATCCAGAAGATACACAACAACCACAGTACGATCAAAGGGTTTCTGGAAAGAGAACGCCCCGCG
GGAGAGCGGGCGCTTCCGAAAATTAAGAGCGGTAAAAATCCCGAAATGACCCAGCTTCGCCAGTTGAAAG
AACTTCTCGATAATGCTTTGAACGTTGCCCACTTTGCTAAACTTCTGACCACGAAAACGACACTCGATAA
TCAAGACGGCAATTTCTACGGAGAGTTTGGTGTTCTTTATGACGAACTTGCGAAAATCCCTACACTCTAC
AATAAAGTTCGGGATTACCTGTCCCAAAAACCATTCTCGACGGAGAAATACAAGCTGAATTTTGGCAATC
CCACTCTTCTGAACGGATGGGACCTGAACAAAGAAAAGGATAATTTCGGAGTGATTCTCCAGAAGGACGG
CTGCTACTATCTTGCCCTCCTGGATAAAGCTCATAAAAAAGTGTTCGATAATGCCCCGAATACTGGTAAA
TCTATTTACCAAAAAATGATATATAAATATCTTGAGGTTCGGAAGCAGTTCCCGAAGGTTTTTTTTAGTA
AGGAAGCAATCGCGATAAACTACCACCCGTCGAAAGAGCTCGTCGAAATTAAAGATAAGGGCAGGCAAAG
GAGTGACGACGAACGGCTTAAGCTCTATCGGTTTATCTTGGAGTGTCTCAAAATCCACCCGAAGTACGAC
AAGAAATTTGAAGGCGCTATTGGTGACATACAGCTCTTCAAAAAGGATAAAAAGGGAAGAGAAGTGCCAA
TATCAGAGAAAGATTTGTTCGATAAGATAAATGGTATATTTAGTAGTAAGCCGAAATTGGAGATGGAAGA
CTTCTTCATCGGGGAGTTCAAGAGATATAATCCCAGCCAAGATTTGGTTGATCAATACAACATTTATAAA
AAGATAGACTCTAATGATAACAGAAAGAAAGAAAATTTCTATAATAATCACCCTAAATTCAAGAAAGATC
TCGTCCGCTACTATTATGAGTCTATGTGCAAGCACGAGGAATGGGAGGAGTCTTTTGAGTTCTCCAAGAA
GCTCCAAGACATAGGTTGTTATGTCGACGTGAACGAACTTTTTACGGAGATCGAGACCCGCCGCCTGAAC
TATAAGATCTCATTTTGCAATATCAATGCGGATTATATAGACGAGCTTGTGGAACAAGGCCAGTTGTATC
TTTTTCAAATCTACAACAAAGACTTCTCGCCTAAGGCTCATGGCAAGCCGAATCTCCACACGTTGTATTT
TAAGGCACTTTTCTCTGAGGACAACTTGGCGGATCCGATATACAAGCTCAACGGCGAGGCCCAGATCTTT
TACCGCAAAGCTTCACTCGATATGAATGAAACAACCATTCACAGAGCTGGTGAGGTGCTCGAGAACAAAA
ACCCCGACAATCCCAAGAAAAGGCAGTTTGTGTATGACATAATAAAAGACAAGCGCTATACCCAAGACAA
ATTTATGCTTCACGTTCCGATCACAATGAACTTCGGTGTGCAGGGTATGACCATTAAGGAGTTCAATAAA
AAAGTGAATCAGTCCATCCAGCAATATGATGAAGTCAATGTTATCGGAATCGATCGGGGAGAACGCCACC
TGCTCTACCTCACGGTTATTAATAGCAAAGGAGAAATTTTGGAGCAATGCTCGCTGAATGACATTACGAC
AGCCTCCGCTAACGGAACTCAGATGACTACTCCATATCATAAGATACTCGACAAAAGGGAAATAGAGAGA
TTGAATGCAAGGGTTGGATGGGGTGAAATTGAAACCATTAAGGAGCTCAAGTCTGGTTATCTGTCTCACG
TTGTTCACCAGATTTCACAGTTGATGTTGAAGTATAACGCAATTGTCGTGCTGGAGGATCTTAACTTCGG
CTTTAAAAGGGGCAGGTTTAAGGTGGAGAAACAAATTTATCAGAATTTCGAAAACGCGCTCATCAAGAAG
CTGAATCATTTGGTCCTGAAAGATAAAGCAGACGACGAAATCGGCTCATATAAAAATGCTCTGCAGCTCA
CTAATAACTTTACCGACTTGAAAAGTATAGGAAAGCAGACAGGCTTTCTCTTTTACGTGCCTGCTTGGAA
CACTTCAAAAATAGATCCAGAAACTGGCTTTGTTGACCTCCTGAAACCTAGATATGAGAACATCGCCCAA
TCCCAGGCTTTTTTTGGCAAGTTCGACAAAATCTGTTACAACGCCGACAAAGACTATTTTGAATTCCATA
TAGATTATGCTAAGTTTACAGATAAGGCAAAAAATTCTAGACAGATATGGACCATCTGTTCACATGGGGA
CAAGAGATACGTCTATGATAAGACTGCTAATCAAAACAAAGGAGCAGCTAAAGGTATCAACGTCAATGAT
GAGCTCAAAAGTTTGTTCGCTCGCCATCACATAAACGAGAAGCAACCTAATTTGGTTATGGATATATGCC
AAAACAACGATAAGGAATTTCACAAATCGCTCATGTACCTGCTTAAGACGTTGCTGGCCTTGCGCTACTC
TAACGCATCCTCAGACGAAGACTTTATTCTCAGTCCTGTCGCTAATGACGAGGGCGTTTTTTTCAACTCT
GCGTTGGCTGACGACACACAACCGCAAAACGCAGATGCCAATGGCGCCTACCACATCGCTCTGAAGGGTC
TTTGGCTCTTGAATGAACTCAAGAACAGTGATGATCTTAACAAGGTGAAACTTGCAATCGATAATCAGAC
GTGGTTGAATTTTGCGCAGAATAGGAAGCGTCCTGCTGCCACCAAAAAGGCCGGACAGGCTAAGAAAAAG
AAGTGAGACGACTAGTGGCGGCCGCCGACGTCCGATCGTTCAAACATTTGGCAATAAAGTTTCTTAAGAT
TGAATCCTGTTGCCGGTCTTGCGATGATTATCATATAATTTCTGTTGAATTACGTTAAGCATGTAATAAT
TAACATGTAATGCATGACGTTATTTATGAGATGGGTTTTTATGATTAGAGTCCCGCAATTATACATTTAA
TACGCGATAGAAAACAAAATATAGCGCGCAAACTAGGATAAATTATCGCGCGCGGTGTCATCTATGTTAC
TAGATCGGGAATTGATCCCCCCTCGACAGCTTCCGGAAAGGGCGAATTCGCAACTTTGTATACAAAAGTT
GAACGAGAAACGTAAAATGATATAAATATCAATATATTAAATTAGATTTTGCATAAAAAACAGACTACAT
AATACTGTAAAACACAACATATCCAGTCACTATGCCATCCAGCTGATATCCCCTATAGTGAGTCGTATTA
CATGGTCATAGCTGTTTCCTGGCAGCTCTGGCCCGTGTCTCAAAATCTCTGATGTTACATTGCACAAGAT
AAAAATATATCATCATGCCTCCTC
